Addgene plasmid #234617: A1-LCD 5W D262V
Purpose: Bacterial expression of N-terminally 6His tagged hnRNPA1 LCD (186-320) D262V with partial W mutant
Depositing lab: Tanja Mittag. Depositing organization: St. Jude Children's Research Hospital. Publication: Metastable condensates suppress conversion to amyloid fibrils. Das T, Zaidi F, Farag M, Ruff KM, Messing J, Taylor JP, Pappu RV, Mittag T. bioRxiv [Preprint]. 2024 Mar 3:2024.02.28.582569. doi: 10.1101/2024.02.28.582569. PubMed 38464104.
Backbone
  Vector backbone: pDest17
  Backbone manufacturer: Invtirogen
  Vector type: Bacterial Expression
Growth in bacteria
  Bacterial resistance: Ampicillin, 100 μg/mL
  Growth temperature: 37°C
  Growth strain: DH5alpha
  Growth instructions: The depositing lab recommends BL21-Gold (DE3) E. coli for protein expression.
  Copy number: Low Copy
Gene/Insert
  Gene/Insert name: hnRNPA1_LCD_5W D262V (alt name: A1-LCD 5W D262V)
  Species: H. sapiens (human)
  Mutation: F222W, F228W, Y237W, D262V, Y305W, F320W
  Entrez Gene: HNRNPA1 (a.k.a. ALS19, ALS20, HNRPA1, HNRPA1L3, IBMPFD3, MPD3, UP 1, hnRNP A1, hnRNP-A1)
  Promoter: T7
  Tag / fusion protein: 6xHis-TEV (N terminal on insert)
  Cloning method: Gateway Cloning
Terms and licenses: Academic/Nonprofit Terms; Industry Terms: Not Available to Industry
Depositor comments: Insert created through codon optimized gene synthesis. TEV cleavage leaves N-terminal GS tag. Please visit https://doi.org/10.1101/2024.02.28.582569 for bioRxiv preprint.
How to cite: A1-LCD 5W D262V was a gift from Tanja Mittag (Addgene plasmid # 234617 ; http://n2t.net/addgene:234617 ; RRID:Addgene_234617)
