[The description below was written by a language model from this plasmid's Addgene catalogue record and pLannotate feature annotations shown in this document.]
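Description:
A1-LCD 5W D262V is a bacterial expression plasmid built on the pDest17 Gateway destination backbone, designed to produce a mutant form of the low-complexity domain (LCD, residues 186-320) of human hnRNPA1 in E. coli. The plasmid is about 5.1 kb and carries a pBR322-type ColE1 origin together with the bom region and the rop gene, which holds copy number down, consistent with its low-copy listing. Selection is by ampicillin through the β-lactamase gene. Only fragments of the tetracycline resistance gene from the parental backbone remain, so that marker is not expected to be functional.

The expression cassette runs from a T7 promoter and the phage T7 gene 10 ribosome binding site through an N-terminal His tag, the attB1 site left by Gateway recombination, a TEV protease cleavage site, the LCD coding sequence, attB2 and a T7 terminator. Transcription therefore depends on T7 RNA polymerase supplied by a DE3 lysogen host. The annotation software labels the tag as an 8xHis fragment and matches the insert to the bovine orthologue, but the catalogue record gives a 6xHis tag and a human sequence made by codon-optimised gene synthesis. The short SET1 annotation lies downstream of attB2 and is probably residual backbone sequence rather than part of the protein. TEV cleavage removes the His tag and leaves a Gly-Ser remnant at the N terminus.

The insert combines D262V with five aromatic-to-tryptophan substitutions (F222W, F228W, Y237W, Y305W, F320W), the "partial W" variant. The associated publication concerns the relationship between metastable condensates and conversion to amyloid fibrils, suggesting the purified protein is used for in vitro studies of phase separation and fibril formation.
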