Features (pLannotate 1.2.2; 18 found; start..end, strand, type, name):
    820..838     +  promoter       T7 promoter: promoter for bacteriophage T7 RNA polymerase
    870..892     +  RBS            RBS: efficient ribosome binding site from bacteriophage T7 gene 10 (Olins and Rangwala, 1989)
    910..930     +  CDS            8xHis (fragment): 8xHis affinity tag
    939..963     +  protein_bind   attB1: mutant version of attB; recombination site for the Gateway® BP reaction BP Clonase™
    969..985     +  CDS            TEV site (fragment): tobacco etch virus (TEV) protease recognition and cleavage site
    990..1391    +  CDS            HNRNPA1 (fragment): ROA1_BOVIN - Also known as HNRPA1. Experimental evidence at protein level: Swiss-Prot protein existence level 1. Involved in the packaging of pre-mRNA into hnRNP particles, transport of poly(A) mRNA from the nucleus to the cytoplasm and may modulate splice site selection. May bind to specific miRNA hairpins. Binds to the IRES and thereby inhibits the translation of the apoptosis protease activating factor APAF1. From Bos taurus (Bovine).
   1399..1423    -  protein_bind   attB2: mutant version of attB; recombination site for the Gateway® BP reaction BP Clonase™
   1433..1482    +  CDS            SET1 (fragment): solubility-enhancement tag derived from T7 phage gene 10B
   1490..1537    +  terminator     T7 terminator: transcription terminator for bacteriophage T7 RNA polymerase
   1563..1855    -  CDS            TcR (fragment): tetracycline efflux protein; tet; confers resistance to tetracycline
   1903..1931    -  promoter       tet promoter: E. coli promoter for tetracycline efflux protein gene
   2044..2148    +  promoter       AmpR promoter: bla
   2149..3009    +  CDS            AmpR: β-lactamase; bla; confers resistance to ampicillin, carbenicillin, and related antibiotics
   3180..3768    +  rep_origin     ori: high-copy-number ColE1/pMB1/pBR322/pUC origin of replication
   3954..4093    -  misc_feature   bom: basis of mobility region from pBR322
   4195..4386    -  CDS            rop: Rop protein, which maintains plasmids at low copy number; rop
   4403..4783    +  CDS            YPB1_ECOLX: Protein predicted: Swiss-Prot protein existence level 4. From Escherichia coli.
   5025..798     -  CDS            TcR (fragment) (across the origin): tetracycline efflux protein; tet; confers resistance to tetracycline
>Addgene plasmid #234617 | A1-LCD 5W D262V | addgene full sequence | sequence record 464532 | Addgene NGS Result
AGGCGGCATAAATCGCCGTGACGATCAGCGGTCCAATGATCGAAGTTAGGCTGGTAAGAGCCGCGAGCGA
TCCTTGAAGCTGTCCCTGATGGTCGTCATCTACCTGCCTGGACAGCATGGCCTGCAACGCGGGCATCCCG
ATGCCGCCGGAAGCGAGAAGAATCATAATGGGGAAGGCCATCCAGCCTCGCGTCGCGAACGCCAGCAAGA
CGTAGCCCAGCGCGTCGGCCGCCATGCCGGCGATAATGGCCTGCTTCTCGCCGAAACGTTTGGTGGCGGG
ACCAGTGACGAAGGCTTGAGCGAGGGCGTGCAAGATTCCGAATACCGCAAGCGACAGGCCGATCATCGTC
GCGCTCCAGCGAAAGCGGTCCTCGCCGAAAATGACCCAGAGCGCTGCCGGCACCTGTCCTACGAGTTGCA
TGATAAAGAAGACAGTCATAAGTGCGGCGACGATAGTCATGCCCCGCGCCCACCGGAAGGAGCTGACTGG
GTTGAAGGCTCTCAAGGGCATCGGTCGATCGACGCTCTCCCTTATGCGACTCCTGCATTAGGAAGCAGCC
CAGTAGTAGGTTGAGGCCGTTGAGCACCGCCGCCGCAAGGAATGGTGCATGCAAGGAGATGGCGCCCAAC
AGTCCCCCGGCCACGGGGCCTGCCACCATACCCACGCCGAAACAAGCGCTCATGAGCCCGAAGTGGCGAG
CCCGATCTTCCCCATCGGTGATGTCGGCGATATAGGCGCCAGCAACCGCACCTGTGGCGCCGGTGATGCC
GGCCACGATGCGTCCGGCGTAGAGGATCGAGATCTCGATCCCGCGAAATTAATACGACTCACTATAGGGA
GACCACAACGGTTTCCCTCTAGAAATAATTTTGTTTAACTTTAAGAAGGAGATATACATATGTCGTACTA
CCATCACCATCACCATCACCTCGAATCAACAAGTTTGTACAAAAAAGCAGGCTTCGAGAACCTGTATTTT
CAGGGTAGCATGGCAAGCGCAAGCAGCAGCCAGCGTGGTCGTAGCGGTAGCGGTAATTTTGGTGGTGGTC
GCGGTGGTGGTTTTGGTGGCAATGATAATTTTGGCCGTGGTGGTAATTGGAGCGGTCGTGGTGGTTGGGG
TGGTAGCCGTGGCGGAGGTGGCTGGGGAGGTAGTGGTGATGGTTATAATGGCTTTGGTAATGATGGTAGC
AACTTTGGTGGCGGTGGTAGCTATAATGTTTTTGGCAATTATAACAACCAGAGCAGCAATTTCGGTCCGA
TGAAAGGTGGCAATTTTGGCGGTCGTAGCAGCGGTCCGTATGGCGGTGGCGGTCAGTATTTTGCCAAACC
GCGTAATCAAGGCGGTTGGGGAGGTTCTAGCAGCAGCAGCTCATATGGTAGCGGTCGTCGTTGGTAAGAC
CCAGCTTTCTTGTACAAAGTGGTTGATTCGAGGCTGCTAACAAAGCCCGAAAGGAAGCTGAGTTGGCTGC
TGCCACCGCTGAGCAATAACTAGCATAACCCCTTGGGGCCTCTAAACGGGTCTTGAGGGGTTTTTTGCTG
AAAGGAGGAACTATATCCGGATATCCACAGGACGGGTGTGGTCGCCATGATCGCGTAGTCGATAGTGGCT
CCAAGTAGCGAAGCGAGCAGGACTGGGCGGCGGCCAAAGCGGTCGGACAGTGCTCCGAGAACGGGTGCGC
ATAGAAATTGCATCAACGCATATAGCGCTAGCAGCACGCCATAGTGACTGGCGATGCTGTCGGAATGGAC
GATATCCCGCAAGAGGCCCGGCAGTACCGGCATAACCAAGCCTATGCCTACAGCATCCAGGGTGACGGTG
CCGAGGATGACGATGAGCGCATTGTTAGATTTCATACACGGTGCCTGACTGCGTTAGCAATTTAACTGTG
ATAAACTACCGCATTAAAGCTTATCGATGATAAGCTGTCAAACATGAGAATTCTTGAAGACGAAAGGGCC
TCGTGATACGCCTATTTTTATAGGTTAATGTCATGATAATAATGGTTTCTTAGACGTCAGGTGGCACTTT
TCGGGGAAATGTGCGCGGAACCCCTATTTGTTTATTTTTCTAAATACATTCAAATATGTATCCGCTCATG
AGACAATAACCCTGATAAATGCTTCAATAATATTGAAAAAGGAAGAGTATGAGTATTCAACATTTCCGTG
TCGCCCTTATTCCCTTTTTTGCGGCATTTTGCCTTCCTGTTTTTGCTCACCCAGAAACGCTGGTGAAAGT
AAAAGATGCTGAAGATCAGTTGGGTGCACGAGTGGGTTACATCGAACTGGATCTCAACAGCGGTAAGATC
CTTGAGAGTTTTCGCCCCGAAGAACGTTTTCCAATGATGAGCACTTTTAAAGTTCTGCTATGTGGCGCGG
TATTATCCCGTGTTGACGCCGGGCAAGAGCAACTCGGTCGCCGCATACACTATTCTCAGAATGACTTGGT
TGAGTACTCACCAGTCACAGAAAAGCATCTTACGGATGGCATGACAGTAAGAGAATTATGCAGTGCTGCC
ATAACCATGAGTGATAACACTGCGGCCAACTTACTTCTGACAACGATCGGAGGACCGAAGGAGCTAACCG
CTTTTTTGCACAACATGGGGGATCATGTAACTCGCCTTGATCGTTGGGAACCGGAGCTGAATGAAGCCAT
ACCAAACGACGAGCGTGACACCACGATGCCTGCAGCAATGGCAACAACGTTGCGCAAACTATTAACTGGC
GAACTACTTACTCTAGCTTCCCGGCAACAATTAATAGACTGGATGGAGGCGGATAAAGTTGCAGGACCAC
TTCTGCGCTCGGCCCTTCCGGCTGGCTGGTTTATTGCTGATAAATCTGGAGCCGGTGAGCGTGGGTCTCG
CGGTATCATTGCAGCACTGGGGCCAGATGGTAAGCCCTCCCGTATCGTAGTTATCTACACGACGGGGAGT
CAGGCAACTATGGATGAACGAAATAGACAGATCGCTGAGATAGGTGCCTCACTGATTAAGCATTGGTAAC
TGTCAGACCAAGTTTACTCATATATACTTTAGATTGATTTAAAACTTCATTTTTAATTTAAAAGGATCTA
GGTGAAGATCCTTTTTGATAATCTCATGACCAAAATCCCTTAACGTGAGTTTTCGTTCCACTGAGCGTCA
GACCCCGTAGAAAAGATCAAAGGATCTTCTTGAGATCCTTTTTTTCTGCGCGTAATCTGCTGCTTGCAAA
CAAAAAAACCACCGCTACCAGCGGTGGTTTGTTTGCCGGATCAAGAGCTACCAACTCTTTTTCCGAAGGT
AACTGGCTTCAGCAGAGCGCAGATACCAAATACTGTCCTTCTAGTGTAGCCGTAGTTAGGCCACCACTTC
AAGAACTCTGTAGCACCGCCTACATACCTCGCTCTGCTAATCCTGTTACCAGTGGCTGCTGCCAGTGGCG
ATAAGTCGTGTCTTACCGGGTTGGACTCAAGACGATAGTTACCGGATAAGGCGCAGCGGTCGGGCTGAAC
GGGGGGTTCGTGCACACAGCCCAGCTTGGAGCGAACGACCTACACCGAACTGAGATACCTACAGCGTGAG
CTATGAGAAAGCGCCACGCTTCCCGAAGGGAGAAAGGCGGACAGGTATCCGGTAAGCGGCAGGGTCGGAA
CAGGAGAGCGCACGAGGGAGCTTCCAGGGGGAAACGCCTGGTATCTTTATAGTCCTGTCGGGTTTCGCCA
CCTCTGACTTGAGCGTCGATTTTTGTGATGCTCGTCAGGGGGGCGGAGCCTATGGAAAAACGCCAGCAAC
GCGGCCTTTTTACGGTTCCTGGCCTTTTGCTGGCCTTTTGCTCACATGTTCTTTCCTGCGTTATCCCCTG
ATTCTGTGGATAACCGTATTACCGCCTTTGAGTGAGCTGATACCGCTCGCCGCAGCCGAACGACCGAGCG
CAGCGAGTCAGTGAGCGAGGAAGCGGAAGAGCGCCTGATGCGGTATTTTCTCCTTACGCATCTGTGCGGT
ATTTCACACCGCAATGGTGCACTCTCAGTACAATCTGCTCTGATGCCGCATAGTTAAGCCAGTATACACT
CCGCTATCGCTACGTGACTGGGTCATGGCTGCGCCCCGACACCCGCCAACACCCGCTGACGCGCCCTGAC
GGGCTTGTCTGCTCCCGGCATCCGCTTACAGACAAGCTGTGACCGTCTCCGGGAGCTGCATGTGTCAGAG
GTTTTCACCGTCATCACCGAAACGCGCGAGGCAGCTGCGGTAAAGCTCATCAGCGTGGTCGTGAAGCGAT
TCACAGATGTCTGCCTGTTCATCCGCGTCCAGCTCGTTGAGTTTCTCCAGAAGCGTTAATGTCTGGCTTC
TGATAAAGCGGGCCATGTTAAGGGCGGTTTTTTCCTGTTTGGTCACTGATGCCTCCGTGTAAGGGGGATT
TCTGTTCATGGGGGTAATGATACCGATGAAACGAGAGAGGATGCTCACGATACGGGTTACTGATGATGAA
CATGCCCGGTTACTGGAACGTTGTGAGGGTAAACAACTGGCGGTATGGATGCGGCGGGACCAGAGAAAAA
TCACTCAGGGTCAATGCCAGCGCTTCGTTAATACAGATGTAGGTGTTCCACAGGGTAGCCAGCAGCATCC
TGCGATGCAGATCCGGAACATAATGGTGCAGGGCGCTGACTTCCGCGTTTCCAGACTTTACGAAACACGG
AAACCGAAGACCATTCATGTTGTTGCTCAGGTCGCAGACGTTTTGCAGCAGCAGTCGCTTCACGTTCGCT
CGCGTATCGGTGATTCATTCTGCTAACCAGTAAGGCAACCCCGCCAGCCTAGCCGGGTCCTCAACGACAG
GAGCACGATCATGCGCACCCGTGGCCAGGACCCAACGCTGCCCGAGATGCGCCGCGTGCGGCTGCTGGAG
ATGGCGGACGCGATGGATATGTTCTGCCAAGGGTTGGTTTGCGCATTCACAGTTCTCCGCAAGAATTGAT
TGGCTCCAATTCTTGGAGTGGTGAATCCGTTAGCGAGGTGCCGCCGGCTTCCATTCAGGTCGAGGTGGCC
CGGCTCCATGCACCGCGACGCAACGCGGGGAGGCAGACAAGGTATAGGGCGGCGCCTACAATCCATGCCA
ACCCGTTCCATGTGCTCGCCG
