>Addgene plasmid #234617 | A1-LCD 5W D262V | depositor partial sequence | sequence record 461421 | Orf Sequence
ATGTCGTACTACCATCACCATCACCATCACCTCGAATCAACAAGTTTGTACAAAAAAGCAGGCTTCGAGA
ACCTGTATTTTCAGGGTAGCATGGCAAGCGCAAGCAGCAGCCAGCGTGGTCGTAGCGGTAGCGGTAATTT
TGGTGGTGGTCGCGGTGGTGGTTTTGGTGGCAATGATAATTTTGGCCGTGGTGGTAATTGGAGCGGTCGT
GGTGGTTGGGGTGGTAGCCGTGGCGGAGGTGGCTGGGGAGGTAGTGGTGATGGTTATAATGGCTTTGGTA
ATGATGGTAGCAACTTTGGTGGCGGTGGTAGCTATAATGTTTTTGGCAATTATAACAACCAGAGCAGCAA
TTTCGGTCCGATGAAAGGTGGCAATTTTGGCGGTCGTAGCAGCGGTCCGTATGGCGGTGGCGGTCAGTAT
TTTGCCAAACCGCGTAATCAAGGCGGTTGGGGAGGTTCTAGCAGCAGCAGCTCATATGGTAGCGGTCGTC
GTTGGTAA
